Addgene plasmid #152558: pGBW-m4133784
Purpose: Mammalian expression plasmid for SARS-CoV-2 N (nucleocapsid)
Depositing lab: Ginkgo Bioworks & Benjie Chen.
Backbone
  Vector backbone: pTwist_CMV_Hygro_6
  Backbone size w/o insert (bp): 6525
  Vector type: Mammalian Expression
  Selectable markers: Hygromycin
Growth in bacteria
  Bacterial resistance: Ampicillin, 100 μg/mL
  Growth temperature: 37°C
  Growth strain: DH5alpha
  Copy number: High Copy
Gene/Insert
  Gene/Insert name: SARS-CoV-2 N (nucleocapsid) (alt names: nucleocapsid phosphoprotein; N protein)
  Species: Severe acute respiratory syndrome coronavirus 2
  Insert size (bp): 1253
  Mutation: wt
  Entrez Gene: N (a.k.a. GU280_gp10)
  Promoter: CMV
  Tag / fusion protein: Cleavable TEV;6xHis-003 (C terminal on backbone)
  Cloning method: Unknown
Resource information
  A portion of this plasmid was derived from a plasmid made by: GinkgoBioworks
Depositor comments: NCBI reference sequence: YP_009724397.2
How to cite: pGBW-m4133784 was a gift from Ginkgo Bioworks & Benjie Chen (Addgene plasmid # 152558 ; http://n2t.net/addgene:152558 ; RRID:Addgene_152558)
