[The description below was written by a language model from this plasmid's Addgene catalogue record and pLannotate feature annotations shown in this document.]
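Description:
pGBW-m4133784 is a mammalian expression plasmid built on the pTwist_CMV_Hygro_6 backbone that carries the wild-type nucleocapsid (N) coding sequence of SARS-CoV-2. In bacteria it is maintained at high copy through a ColE1/pUC-type origin and selected with ampicillin via a full-length β-lactamase gene. For selection in mammalian cells it carries a separate cassette in which the human ubiquitin C promoter drives a hygromycin B phosphotransferase gene followed by a synthetic polyadenylation signal, allowing enrichment or establishment of stably transfected cells.

The N open reading frame sits downstream of the human cytomegalovirus immediate-early enhancer and promoter. The automated annotation matches the promoter region only in pieces, including one resembling a truncated CMV variant, whereas the catalogue simply lists CMV. The coding sequence is followed in frame by a backbone-encoded C-terminal tag described as a TEV-cleavable 6xHis. The feature tables annotate the His tag a short distance after N but do not separately call the protease site. Transcripts terminate at an SV40 polyadenylation signal. The expression unit is bracketed by bacterial and phage transcription terminators (rrnG, T7), an upstream synthetic poly(A) signal, and short 5' and 3' β-globin insulator elements, which serve to shield the cassette from read-through and neighbouring regulatory influences.

Two full sequence records are available, a depositor sequence and a repository sequencing result. They differ by a few nucleotides in length and in their start coordinate but show the same feature order. The construct is suited to producing N protein in mammalian cells, with affinity purification through the His tag and optional tag removal, or to studying N function.
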