Features (pLannotate 1.2.2; 20 found; start..end, strand, type, name):
      5..1261    +  CDS            N: NCAP_SARS2 - Experimental evidence at protein level: Swiss-Prot protein existence level 1. Packages the positive strand viral genome RNA into a helical ribonucleocapsid (RNP) and plays a fundamental role during virion assembly through its interactions with the viral genome and membrane protein M. Plays an important role in enhancing the efficiency of subgenomic viral RNA transcription as well as viral replication (By similarity). May modulate transforming growth factor-beta signaling by binding host smad3 (By similarity). From Severe acute respiratory syndrome coronavirus 2 (2019-nCoV) (SARS-C
   1283..1300    +  CDS            6xHis: 6xHis affinity tag
   1369..1490    -  polyA_signal   SV40 poly(A) signal: SV40 polyadenylation signal
   1513..1582    -  CDS            large T antigen (fragment): large T antigen from SV40 (simian virus 40)
   1605..1651    +  terminator     T7 terminator: transcription terminator for bacteriophage T7 RNA polymerase
   1681..1817    +  terminator     rrnG terminator: transcription terminator from the E. coli ribosomal RNA rrnG operon (Albrechtsen et al., 1991)
   1862..1933    +  misc_feature   3' β-globin insulator: insulator downstream of the human β-globin locus (Farrell et al., 2002)
   2159..2747    -  rep_origin     ori: high-copy-number ColE1/pMB1/pBR322/pUC origin of replication
   2919..2983    -  CDS            bla(M) (fragment): β-lactamase lacking the signal sequence; bla(M); allows cytosolic expression of β-lactamase
   3247..4456    +  promoter       UbC promoter: human ubiquitin C promoter
   4466..5487    +  CDS            HygR (fragment): hygromycin B phosphotransferase confers resistance to hygromycin
   5515..5563    +  polyA_signal   poly(A) signal: synthetic polyadenylation signal
   5829..6689    +  CDS            AmpR: β-lactamase; bla; confers resistance to ampicillin, carbenicillin, and related antibiotics
   6702..6838    +  terminator     rrnG terminator: transcription terminator from the E. coli ribosomal RNA rrnG operon (Albrechtsen et al., 1991)
   6983..7054    +  misc_feature   5' β-globin insulator: insulator upstream of the human β-globin locus (Farrell et al., 2002)
   7059..7105    -  terminator     T7 terminator: transcription terminator for bacteriophage T7 RNA polymerase
   7123..7171    -  polyA_signal   poly(A) signal: synthetic polyadenylation signal
   7252..7555    +  enhancer       CMV enhancer: human cytomegalovirus immediate early enhancer
   7628..7645    -  promoter       CMV promoter (fragment): human cytomegalovirus (CMV) immediate early promoter
   7708..7759    +  promoter       CMVd2 promoter: truncated human cytomegalovirus (CMV) immediate early promoter that yields moderately reduced expression relative to the full-length promoter
>Addgene plasmid #152558 | pGBW-m4133784 | depositor full sequence | sequence record 295570 | Full Sequence
CACCATGTCTGATAATGGACCCCAAAATCAGCGAAATGCACCCCGCATTACGTTTGGTGGACCCTCAGAT
TCAACTGGCAGTAACCAGAATGGAGAACGCAGTGGGGCGCGATCAAAACAACGTCGGCCCCAAGGTTTAC
CCAATAATACTGCGTCTTGGTTCACCGCTCTCACTCAACATGGCAAGGAAGACCTTAAATTCCCTCGAGG
ACAAGGCGTTCCAATTAACACCAATAGCAGTCCAGATGACCAAATTGGCTACTACCGAAGAGCTACCAGA
CGAATTCGTGGTGGTGACGGTAAAATGAAAGATCTCAGTCCAAGATGGTATTTCTACTACCTAGGAACTG
GGCCAGAAGCTGGACTTCCCTATGGTGCTAACAAAGACGGCATCATATGGGTTGCAACTGAGGGAGCCTT
GAATACACCAAAAGATCACATTGGCACCCGCAATCCTGCTAACAATGCTGCAATCGTGCTACAACTTCCT
CAAGGAACAACATTGCCAAAAGGCTTCTACGCAGAAGGGAGCAGAGGCGGCAGTCAAGCCTCTTCTCGTT
CCTCATCACGTAGTCGCAACAGTTCAAGAAATTCAACTCCAGGCAGCAGTAGGGGAACTTCTCCTGCTAG
AATGGCTGGCAATGGCGGTGATGCTGCTCTTGCTTTGCTGCTGCTTGACAGATTGAACCAGCTTGAGAGC
AAAATGTCTGGTAAAGGCCAACAACAACAAGGCCAAACTGTCACTAAGAAATCTGCTGCTGAGGCTTCTA
AGAAGCCTCGGCAAAAACGTACTGCCACTAAAGCATACAATGTAACACAAGCTTTCGGCAGACGTGGTCC
AGAACAAACCCAAGGAAATTTTGGGGACCAGGAACTAATCAGACAAGGAACTGATTACAAACATTGGCCG
CAAATTGCACAATTTGCCCCCAGCGCTTCAGCGTTCTTCGGAATGTCGCGCATTGGCATGGAAGTCACAC
CTTCGGGAACGTGGTTGACCTACACAGGTGCCATCAAATTGGATGACAAAGATCCAAATTTCAAAGATCA
AGTCATTTTGCTGAATAAGCATATTGACGCATACAAAACATTCCCACCAACAGAGCCTAAAAAGGACAAA
AAGAAGAAGGCTGATGAAACTCAAGCCTTACCGCAGAGACAGAAGAAACAGCAAACTGTGACTCTTCTTC
CTGCTGCAGATTTGGATGATTTCTCCAAACAATTGCAACAATCCATGAGCAGTGCTGACTCAACTCAGGC
CGAAAACCTTTACTTTCAGTCGCACCATCACCATCACCATTAAGGATCCGCAGGCCTCTGCTAGCTTGAC
TGACTGAGATACAGCGTACCTTCAGCTCACAGACATGATAAGATACATTGATGAGTTTGGACAAACCACA
ACTAGAATGCAGTGAAAAAAATGCTTTATTTGTGAAATTTGTGATGCTATTGCTTTATTTGTAACCATTA
TAAGCTGCAATAAACAAGTTAACAACAACAATTGCATTCATTTTATGTTTCAGGTTCAGGGGGAGGTGTG
GGAGGTTTTTTAAAGCAAGTAAAACCTCTACAAATGTGGTATTGGCCCATCTCTATCGGTATCGTAGCAT
AACCCCTTGGGGCCTCTAAACGGGTCTTGAGGGGTTTTTTGTGCCCCTCGGGCCGGATTGCTATCTACCG
GCATTGGCGCAGAAAAAAATGCCTGATGCGACGCTGCGCGTCTTATACTCCCACATATGCCAGATTCAGC
AACGGATACGGCTTCCCCAACTTGCCCACTTCCATACGTGTCCTCCTTACCAGAAATTTATCCTTAAGGT
CGTCAGCTATCCTGCAGGCGATCTCTCGATTTCGATCAAGACATTCCTTTAATGGTCTTTTCTGGACACC
ACTAGGGGTCAGAAGTAGTTCATCAAACTTTCTTCCCTCCCTAATCTCATTGGTTACCTTGGGCTATCGA
AACTTAATTAACCAGTCAAGTCAGCTACTTGGCGAGATCGACTTGTCTGGGTTTCGACTACGCTCAGAAT
TGCGTCAGTCAAGTTCGATCTGGTCCTTGCTATTGCACCCGTTCTCCGATTACGAGTTTCATTTAAATCA
TGTGAGCAAAAGGCCAGCAAAAGGCCAGGAACCGTAAAAAGGCCGCGTTGCTGGCGTTTTTCCATAGGCT
CCGCCCCCCTGACGAGCATCACAAAAATCGACGCTCAAGTCAGAGGTGGCGAAACCCGACAGGACTATAA
AGATACCAGGCGTTTCCCCCTGGAAGCTCCCTCGTGCGCTCTCCTGTTCCGACCCTGCCGCTTACCGGAT
ACCTGTCCGCCTTTCTCCCTTCGGGAAGCGTGGCGCTTTCTCATAGCTCACGCTGTAGGTATCTCAGTTC
GGTGTAGGTCGTTCGCTCCAAGCTGGGCTGTGTGCACGAACCCCCCGTTCAGCCCGACCGCTGCGCCTTA
TCCGGTAACTATCGTCTTGAGTCCAACCCGGTAAGACACGACTTATCGCCACTGGCAGCAGCCACTGGTA
ACAGGATTAGCAGAGCGAGGTATGTAGGCGGTGCTACAGAGTTCTTGAAGTGGTGGCCTAACTACGGCTA
CACTAGAAGAACAGTATTTGGTATCTGCGCTCTGCTGAAGCCAGTTACCTTCGGAAAAAGAGTTGGTAGC
TCTTGATCCGGCAAACAAACCACCGCTGGTAGCGGTGGTTTTTTTGTTTGCAAGCAGCAGATTACGCGCA
GAAAAAAAGGATCTCAAGAAGATCCTTTGATCTTTTCTACGGGGTCTGACGCTCAGTGGAACGAAAACTC
ACGTTAAGGGATTTTGGTCATGAGATTATCAAAAAGGATCTTCACCTAGATCCTTTTAAATTAAAAATGA
AGTTTTAAATCAATCTAAAGTATATATGAGTAAACTTGGTCTGACAGTTACCAATGCTTAATCAGTGAGG
CACCTATCTCAGCGATCTGTCTATTTCGTTCATCCATAGTTGCATTTAAATTTCCGAACTCTCCAAGGCC
CTCGTCGGAAAATCTTCAAACCTTTCGTCCGATCCATCTTGCAGGCTACCTCTCGAACGAACTATCGCAA
GTCTCTTGGCCGGCCTTGCGCCTTGGCTATTGCTTGGCAGCGCCTATCGCCAGGTATTACTCCAATCCCG
AATATCCGAGATCGGGATCACCCGAGAGAAGTTCAACCTACATCCTCAATCCCGATCTATCCGAGATCCG
AGGAATATCGAAATCGGGGCGCGCCTGGCCTCCGCGCCGGGTTTTGGCGCCTCCCGCGGGCGCCCCCCTC
GTCACGGCGAGCGCTGCCACGTCAGACGAAGGGCGCAGGAGCGTCCTGATCCTTCCGCCCGGACGCTCAG
GACAGCGGCCCGCTGCTCATAAGACTCGGCCTTAGAACCCCAGTATCAGCAGAAGGACATTTTAGGACGG
GACTTGGGTGACTCTAGGGCACTGGTTTTCTTTCCAGAGAGCGGAACAGGCGAGGAAAAGTAGTCCCTTC
TCGGCGATTCTGCGGAGGGATCTCCGTGGGGCGGTGAACGCCGATGATTATATAAGGACGCGCCGGGTGT
GGCACAGCTAGTTCCGTCGCAGCCGGGATTTGGGTCGCGGTTCTTGTTTGTGGATCGCTGTGATCGTCAC
TTGGTGAGTAGCGGGCTGCTGGGCTGGCCGGGGCTTTCGTGGCCGCCGGGCCGCTCGGTGGGACGGAAGC
GTGTGGAGAGACCGCCAAGGGCTGTAGTCTGGGTCCGCGAGCAAGGTTGCCCTGAACTGGGGGTTGGGGG
GAGCGCAGCAAAATGGCGGCTGTTCCCGAGTCTTGAATGGAAGACGCTTGTGAGGCGGGCTGTGAGGTCG
TTGAAACAAGGTGGGGGGCATGGTGGGCGGCAAGAACCCAAGGTCTTGAGCCCTTCGCTAATGCGGGAAA
GCTCTTATTCGGGTGAGATGGGCTGGGCACCATCTGGGGACCCTGACGTGAAGTTTGTCACTGACTGGAG
AACTCGGTTTGTCGTCTGTTGCGGGGGCGGCAGTTATGGCGGTGCCGTTGGGCAGTGCACCCGTACCTTT
GGGAGCGCGCGCCCTCGTCGTGTCGTGACGTCACCCGTTCTGTTGGCTTATAATGCAGGGTGGGGCCACC
TGCCGGTAGGTGTGCGGTAGGCTTTTCTCCGTCGCAGGACGCAGGGTTCGGGCCTAGGGTAGGCTCTCCT
GAATCGACAGGCGCCGGACCTCTGGTGAGGGGAGGGATAAGTGAGGCGTCAGTTTCTTTGGTCGGTTTTA
TGTACCTATCTTCTTAAGTAGCTGAAGCTCCGGTTTTGAACTATGCGCTCGGGGTTGGCGAGTGTGTTTT
GTGAAGTTTTTTAGGCACCTTTTGAAATGTAATCATTTGGGTCAATATGTAATTTTCAGTGTTAGACTTG
TAAATTGTCCGCTAAATTCTGGCCGTTTTTGGCTTTTTTGTTAGACAACATGGGTAAAAAGCCTGAACTC
ACCGCGACGTCTGTCGAGAAGTTTCTGATCGAAAAGTTCGACAGCGTCTCCGACCTGATGCAGCTCTCGG
AGGGCGAAGAATCTCGTGCTTTCAGCTTCGATGTAGGAGGGCGTGGATATGTCCTGCGGGTAAATAGCTG
CGCCGATGGTTTCTACAAAGATCGTTATGTTTATCGGCACTTTGCATCCGCCGCGCTCCCGATTCCGGAA
GTGCTTGACATTGGGGAGTTCAGCGAGAGCCTGACCTATTGCATCTCCCGCCGTGCACAGGGTGTCACGT
TGCAAGACCTGCCTGAAACCGAACTGCCCGCTGTTCTGCAGCCGGTCGCGGAGGCAATGGATGCCATCGC
TGCCGCCGATCTTAGCCAGACGAGCGGGTTCGGCCCATTCGGACCGCAAGGAATCGGTCAATACACTACA
TGGCGTGATTTCATATGCGCGATTGCTGATCCCCATGTGTATCACTGGCAAACTGTGATGGACGACACCG
TCAGTGCGTCCGTCGCGCAGGCTCTCGATGAGCTGATGCTTTGGGCCGAGGACTGCCCCGAAGTCCGGCA
CCTCGTGCACGCGGATTTCGGCTCCAACAATGTCCTGACGGACAATGGCCGCATAACAGCGGTCATTGAC
TGGAGCGAGGCGATGTTCGGGGATTCCCAATACGAGGTCGCCAACATCTTCTTCTGGAGGCCGTGGTTGG
CTTGTATGGAGCAGCAGACGCGCTACTTCGAGCGGAGGCATCCGGAGCTTGCAGGATCGCCCCGGCTCCG
GGCGTATATGCTCCGCATTGGTCTTGACCAACTCTATCAGAGCTTGGTTGACGGCAATTTCGATGATGCA
GCTTGGGCGCAGGGTCGATGCGACGCAATCGTCCGATCCGGAGCCGGGACTGTCGGGCGTACACAAATCG
CCCGCAGAAGCGCCGCCGTCTGGACCGATGGCTGTGTAGAAGTACTCGCCGATAGTGGAAACCGACGCCC
CAGCACTCGTCCGAGGGCAAAGGAATAAGCTAGTATGTAAGCCTAGTCTTAGATAATAAAATCGCTATCC
ATCGAAGATGGATGTGTGTTGGTTTTTTGTGTGTGTAACGCTAGGCGCGCCTGGTGTACCGAGAACGATC
CTCTCAGTGCGAGTCTCGACGATCCATATCGTTGCTTGGCAGTCAGCCAGTCGGAATCCAGCTTGGGACC
CAGGAAGTCCAATCGTCAGATATTGTACTCAAGCCTGGTCACGGCAGCGTACCGATCTGTTTAAACCTAG
ATATTGATAGTCTGATCGGTCAACGTATAATCGAGTCCTAGCTTTTGCAAACATCTATCAAGAGACAGGA
TCAGCAGGAGGCTTTCGCATGAGTATTCAACATTTCCGTGTCGCCCTTATTCCCTTTTTTGCGGCATTTT
GCCTTCCTGTTTTTGCTCACCCAGAAACGCTGGTGAAAGTAAAAGATGCTGAAGATCAGTTGGGTGCGCG
AGTGGGTTACATCGAACTGGATCTCAACAGCGGTAAGATCCTTGAGAGTTTTCGCCCCGAAGAACGCTTT
CCAATGATGAGCACTTTTAAAGTTCTGCTATGTGGCGCGGTATTATCCCGTATTGACGCCGGGCAAGAGC
AACTCGGTCGCCGCATACACTATTCTCAGAATGACTTGGTTGAGTATTCACCAGTCACAGAAAAGCATCT
TACGGATGGCATGACAGTAAGAGAATTATGCAGTGCTGCCATAACCATGAGTGATAACACTGCGGCCAAC
TTACTTCTGACAACGATTGGAGGACCGAAGGAGCTAACCGCTTTTTTGCACAACATGGGGGATCATGTAA
CTCGCCTTGATCGTTGGGAACCGGAGCTGAATGAAGCCATACCAAACGACGAGCGTGACACCACGATGCC
TGTAGCAATGGCAACAACCTTGCGTAAACTATTAACTGGCGAACTACTTACTCTAGCTTCCCGGCAACAG
TTGATAGACTGGATGGAGGCGGATAAAGTTGCAGGACCACTTCTGCGCTCGGCCCTTCCGGCTGGCTGGT
TTATTGCTGATAAATCTGGAGCCGGTGAGCGTGGGTCTCGCGGTATCATTGCAGCACTGGGGCCAGATGG
TAAGCCCTCCCGTATCGTAGTTATCTACACGACGGGGAGTCAGGCAACTATGGATGAACGAAATAGACAG
ATCGCTGAGATAGGTGCCTCACTGATTAAGCATTGGTAACCGATTCTAGGTGCATTGGCGCAGAAAAAAA
TGCCTGATGCGACGCTGCGCGTCTTATACTCCCACATATGCCAGATTCAGCAACGGATACGGCTTCCCCA
ACTTGCCCACTTCCATACGTGTCCTCCTTACCAGAAATTTATCCTTAAGATCGTTTAAACTCGACTCTGG
CTCTATCGAATCTCCGTCGTTTCGAGCTTACGCGAACAGCCGTGGCGCTCATTTGCTCGTCGGGCATCGA
ATCTCGTCAGCTATCGTCAGCTTACCTTTTTGGCAGCGATCGCGGCTCCCGACATCTTGGACCATTAGCT
CCACAGGTATCTTCTTCCCTCTAGTGGTCATAACAGCAGCTTCAGCTACCTCTCAATTCAAAAAACCCCT
CAAGACCCGTTTAGAGGCCCCAAGGGGTTATGCTATCAATCGTTGCGTTACACACACAAAAAACCAACAC
ACATCCATCTTCGATGGATAGCGATTTTATTATCTAACTGCTGATCGAGTGTAGCCAGATCTAGTAATCA
ATTACGGGGTCATTAGTTCATAGCCCATATATGGAGTTCCGCGTTACATAACTTACGGTAAATGGCCCGC
CTGGCTGACCGCCCAACGACCCCCGCCCATTGACGTCAATAATGACGTATGTTCCCATAGTAACGCCAAT
AGGGACTTTCCATTGACGTCAATGGGTGGAGTATTTACGGTAAACTGCCCACTTGGCAGTACATCAAGTG
TATCATATGCCAAGTACGCCCCCTATTGACGTCAATGACGGTAAATGGCCCGCCTGGCATTATGCCCAGT
ACATGACCTTATGGGACTTTCCTACTTGGCAGTACATCTACGTATTAGTCATCGCTATTACCATGCTGAT
GCGGTTTTGGCAGTACATCAATGGGCGTGGATAGCGGTTTGACTCACGGGGATTTCCAAGTCTCCACCCC
ATTGACGTCAATGGGAGTTTGTTTTGGCACCAAAATCAACGGGACTTTCCAAAATGTCGTAACAACTCCG
CCCCATTGACGCAAATGGGCGGTAGGCGTGTACGGTGGGAGGTCTATATAAGCAGAGCTGGTTTAGTGAA
CCGTCAGATCAGATCTTTGTCGATCCTACCATCCACTCGACACACCCGCCAGCGGCCGC
