Features (pLannotate 1.2.2; 21 found; start..end, strand, type, name):
      1..304     +  enhancer       CMV enhancer: human cytomegalovirus immediate early enhancer
    377..394     -  promoter       CMV promoter (fragment): human cytomegalovirus (CMV) immediate early promoter
    457..508     +  promoter       CMVd2 promoter: truncated human cytomegalovirus (CMV) immediate early promoter that yields moderately reduced expression relative to the full-length promoter
    583..1839    +  CDS            N: NCAP_SARS2 - Experimental evidence at protein level: Swiss-Prot protein existence level 1. Packages the positive strand viral genome RNA into a helical ribonucleocapsid (RNP) and plays a fundamental role during virion assembly through its interactions with the viral genome and membrane protein M. Plays an important role in enhancing the efficiency of subgenomic viral RNA transcription as well as viral replication (By similarity). May modulate transforming growth factor-beta signaling by binding host smad3 (By similarity). From Severe acute respiratory syndrome coronavirus 2 (2019-nCoV) (SARS-C
   1861..1878    +  CDS            6xHis: 6xHis affinity tag
   1947..2068    -  polyA_signal   SV40 poly(A) signal: SV40 polyadenylation signal
   2091..2160    -  CDS            large T antigen (fragment): large T antigen from SV40 (simian virus 40)
   2183..2229    +  terminator     T7 terminator: transcription terminator for bacteriophage T7 RNA polymerase
   2259..2395    +  terminator     rrnG terminator: transcription terminator from the E. coli ribosomal RNA rrnG operon (Albrechtsen et al., 1991)
   2440..2511    +  misc_feature   3' β-globin insulator: insulator downstream of the human β-globin locus (Farrell et al., 2002)
   2737..3325    -  rep_origin     ori: high-copy-number ColE1/pMB1/pBR322/pUC origin of replication
   3497..3561    -  CDS            bla(M) (fragment): β-lactamase lacking the signal sequence; bla(M); allows cytosolic expression of β-lactamase
   3825..5034    +  promoter       UbC promoter: human ubiquitin C promoter
   5044..6065    +  CDS            HygR (fragment): hygromycin B phosphotransferase confers resistance to hygromycin
   6093..6141    +  polyA_signal   poly(A) signal: synthetic polyadenylation signal
   6407..7267    +  CDS            AmpR: β-lactamase; bla; confers resistance to ampicillin, carbenicillin, and related antibiotics
   7280..7416    +  terminator     rrnG terminator: transcription terminator from the E. coli ribosomal RNA rrnG operon (Albrechtsen et al., 1991)
   7568..7639    +  misc_feature   5' β-globin insulator: insulator upstream of the human β-globin locus (Farrell et al., 2002)
   7644..7690    -  terminator     T7 terminator: transcription terminator for bacteriophage T7 RNA polymerase
   7708..7756    -  polyA_signal   poly(A) signal: synthetic polyadenylation signal
   7787..7836    +  enhancer       CMV enhancer (fragment): human cytomegalovirus immediate early enhancer
>Addgene plasmid #152558 | pGBW-m4133784 | addgene full sequence | sequence record 317273 | Addgene NGS Result
CGTTACATAACTTACGGTAAATGGCCCGCCTGGCTGACCGCCCAACGACCCCCGCCCATTGACGTCAATA
ATGACGTATGTTCCCATAGTAACGCCAATAGGGACTTTCCATTGACGTCAATGGGTGGAGTATTTACGGT
AAACTGCCCACTTGGCAGTACATCAAGTGTATCATATGCCAAGTACGCCCCCTATTGACGTCAATGACGG
TAAATGGCCCGCCTGGCATTATGCCCAGTACATGACCTTATGGGACTTTCCTACTTGGCAGTACATCTAC
GTATTAGTCATCGCTATTACCATGCTGATGCGGTTTTGGCAGTACATCAATGGGCGTGGATAGCGGTTTG
ACTCACGGGGATTTCCAAGTCTCCACCCCATTGACGTCAATGGGAGTTTGTTTTGGCACCAAAATCAACG
GGACTTTCCAAAATGTCGTAACAACTCCGCCCCATTGACGCAAATGGGCGGTAGGCGTGTACGGTGGGAG
GTCTATATAAGCAGAGCTGGTTTAGTGAACCGTCAGATCAGATCTTTGTCGATCCTACCATCCACTCGAC
ACACCCGCCAGCGGCCGCCACCATGTCTGATAATGGACCCCAAAATCAGCGAAATGCACCCCGCATTACG
TTTGGTGGACCCTCAGATTCAACTGGCAGTAACCAGAATGGAGAACGCAGTGGGGCGCGATCAAAACAAC
GTCGGCCCCAAGGTTTACCCAATAATACTGCGTCTTGGTTCACCGCTCTCACTCAACATGGCAAGGAAGA
CCTTAAATTCCCTCGAGGACAAGGCGTTCCAATTAACACCAATAGCAGTCCAGATGACCAAATTGGCTAC
TACCGAAGAGCTACCAGACGAATTCGTGGTGGTGACGGTAAAATGAAAGATCTCAGTCCAAGATGGTATT
TCTACTACCTAGGAACTGGGCCAGAAGCTGGACTTCCCTATGGTGCTAACAAAGACGGCATCATATGGGT
TGCAACTGAGGGAGCCTTGAATACACCAAAAGATCACATTGGCACCCGCAATCCTGCTAACAATGCTGCA
ATCGTGCTACAACTTCCTCAAGGAACAACATTGCCAAAAGGCTTCTACGCAGAAGGGAGCAGAGGCGGCA
GTCAAGCCTCTTCTCGTTCCTCATCACGTAGTCGCAACAGTTCAAGAAATTCAACTCCAGGCAGCAGTAG
GGGAACTTCTCCTGCTAGAATGGCTGGCAATGGCGGTGATGCTGCTCTTGCTTTGCTGCTGCTTGACAGA
TTGAACCAGCTTGAGAGCAAAATGTCTGGTAAAGGCCAACAACAACAAGGCCAAACTGTCACTAAGAAAT
CTGCTGCTGAGGCTTCTAAGAAGCCTCGGCAAAAACGTACTGCCACTAAAGCATACAATGTAACACAAGC
TTTCGGCAGACGTGGTCCAGAACAAACCCAAGGAAATTTTGGGGACCAGGAACTAATCAGACAAGGAACT
GATTACAAACATTGGCCGCAAATTGCACAATTTGCCCCCAGCGCTTCAGCGTTCTTCGGAATGTCGCGCA
TTGGCATGGAAGTCACACCTTCGGGAACGTGGTTGACCTACACAGGTGCCATCAAATTGGATGACAAAGA
TCCAAATTTCAAAGATCAAGTCATTTTGCTGAATAAGCATATTGACGCATACAAAACATTCCCACCAACA
GAGCCTAAAAAGGACAAAAAGAAGAAGGCTGATGAAACTCAAGCCTTACCGCAGAGACAGAAGAAACAGC
AAACTGTGACTCTTCTTCCTGCTGCAGATTTGGATGATTTCTCCAAACAATTGCAACAATCCATGAGCAG
TGCTGACTCAACTCAGGCCGAAAACCTTTACTTTCAGTCGCACCATCACCATCACCATTAAGGATCCGCA
GGCCTCTGCTAGCTTGACTGACTGAGATACAGCGTACCTTCAGCTCACAGACATGATAAGATACATTGAT
GAGTTTGGACAAACCACAACTAGAATGCAGTGAAAAAAATGCTTTATTTGTGAAATTTGTGATGCTATTG
CTTTATTTGTAACCATTATAAGCTGCAATAAACAAGTTAACAACAACAATTGCATTCATTTTATGTTTCA
GGTTCAGGGGGAGGTGTGGGAGGTTTTTTAAAGCAAGTAAAACCTCTACAAATGTGGTATTGGCCCATCT
CTATCGGTATCGTAGCATAACCCCTTGGGGCCTCTAAACGGGTCTTGAGGGGTTTTTTGTGCCCCTCGGG
CCGGATTGCTATCTACCGGCATTGGCGCAGAAAAAAATGCCTGATGCGACGCTGCGCGTCTTATACTCCC
ACATATGCCAGATTCAGCAACGGATACGGCTTCCCCAACTTGCCCACTTCCATACGTGTCCTCCTTACCA
GAAATTTATCCTTAAGGTCGTCAGCTATCCTGCAGGCGATCTCTCGATTTCGATCAAGACATTCCTTTAA
TGGTCTTTTCTGGACACCACTAGGGGTCAGAAGTAGTTCATCAAACTTTCTTCCCTCCCTAATCTCATTG
GTTACCTTGGGCTATCGAAACTTAATTAACCAGTCAAGTCAGCTACTTGGCGAGATCGACTTGTCTGGGT
TTCGACTACGCTCAGAATTGCGTCAGTCAAGTTCGATCTGGTCCTTGCTATTGCACCCGTTCTCCGATTA
CGAGTTTCATTTAAATCATGTGAGCAAAAGGCCAGCAAAAGGCCAGGAACCGTAAAAAGGCCGCGTTGCT
GGCGTTTTTCCATAGGCTCCGCCCCCCTGACGAGCATCACAAAAATCGACGCTCAAGTCAGAGGTGGCGA
AACCCGACAGGACTATAAAGATACCAGGCGTTTCCCCCTGGAAGCTCCCTCGTGCGCTCTCCTGTTCCGA
CCCTGCCGCTTACCGGATACCTGTCCGCCTTTCTCCCTTCGGGAAGCGTGGCGCTTTCTCATAGCTCACG
CTGTAGGTATCTCAGTTCGGTGTAGGTCGTTCGCTCCAAGCTGGGCTGTGTGCACGAACCCCCCGTTCAG
CCCGACCGCTGCGCCTTATCCGGTAACTATCGTCTTGAGTCCAACCCGGTAAGACACGACTTATCGCCAC
TGGCAGCAGCCACTGGTAACAGGATTAGCAGAGCGAGGTATGTAGGCGGTGCTACAGAGTTCTTGAAGTG
GTGGCCTAACTACGGCTACACTAGAAGAACAGTATTTGGTATCTGCGCTCTGCTGAAGCCAGTTACCTTC
GGAAAAAGAGTTGGTAGCTCTTGATCCGGCAAACAAACCACCGCTGGTAGCGGTGGTTTTTTTGTTTGCA
AGCAGCAGATTACGCGCAGAAAAAAAGGATCTCAAGAAGATCCTTTGATCTTTTCTACGGGGTCTGACGC
TCAGTGGAACGAAAACTCACGTTAAGGGATTTTGGTCATGAGATTATCAAAAAGGATCTTCACCTAGATC
CTTTTAAATTAAAAATGAAGTTTTAAATCAATCTAAAGTATATATGAGTAAACTTGGTCTGACAGTTACC
AATGCTTAATCAGTGAGGCACCTATCTCAGCGATCTGTCTATTTCGTTCATCCATAGTTGCATTTAAATT
TCCGAACTCTCCAAGGCCCTCGTCGGAAAATCTTCAAACCTTTCGTCCGATCCATCTTGCAGGCTACCTC
TCGAACGAACTATCGCAAGTCTCTTGGCCGGCCTTGCGCCTTGGCTATTGCTTGGCAGCGCCTATCGCCA
GGTATTACTCCAATCCCGAATATCCGAGATCGGGATCACCCGAGAGAAGTTCAACCTACATCCTCAATCC
CGATCTATCCGAGATCCGAGGAATATCGAAATCGGGGCGCGCCTGGCCTCCGCGCCGGGTTTTGGCGCCT
CCCGCGGGCGCCCCCCTCGTCACGGCGAGCGCTGCCACGTCAGACGAAGGGCGCAGGAGCGTCCTGATCC
TTCCGCCCGGACGCTCAGGACAGCGGCCCGCTGCTCATAAGACTCGGCCTTAGAACCCCAGTATCAGCAG
AAGGACATTTTAGGACGGGACTTGGGTGACTCTAGGGCACTGGTTTTCTTTCCAGAGAGCGGAACAGGCG
AGGAAAAGTAGTCCCTTCTCGGCGATTCTGCGGAGGGATCTCCGTGGGGCGGTGAACGCCGATGATTATA
TAAGGACGCGCCGGGTGTGGCACAGCTAGTTCCGTCGCAGCCGGGATTTGGGTCGCGGTTCTTGTTTGTG
GATCGCTGTGATCGTCACTTGGTGAGTAGCGGGCTGCTGGGCTGGCCGGGGCTTTCGTGGCCGCCGGGCC
GCTCGGTGGGACGGAAGCGTGTGGAGAGACCGCCAAGGGCTGTAGTCTGGGTCCGCGAGCAAGGTTGCCC
TGAACTGGGGGTTGGGGGGAGCGCAGCAAAATGGCGGCTGTTCCCGAGTCTTGAATGGAAGACGCTTGTG
AGGCGGGCTGTGAGGTCGTTGAAACAAGGTGGGGGGCATGGTGGGCGGCAAGAACCCAAGGTCTTGAGCC
CTTCGCTAATGCGGGAAAGCTCTTATTCGGGTGAGATGGGCTGGGCACCATCTGGGGACCCTGACGTGAA
GTTTGTCACTGACTGGAGAACTCGGTTTGTCGTCTGTTGCGGGGGCGGCAGTTATGGCGGTGCCGTTGGG
CAGTGCACCCGTACCTTTGGGAGCGCGCGCCCTCGTCGTGTCGTGACGTCACCCGTTCTGTTGGCTTATA
ATGCAGGGTGGGGCCACCTGCCGGTAGGTGTGCGGTAGGCTTTTCTCCGTCGCAGGACGCAGGGTTCGGG
CCTAGGGTAGGCTCTCCTGAATCGACAGGCGCCGGACCTCTGGTGAGGGGAGGGATAAGTGAGGCGTCAG
TTTCTTTGGTCGGTTTTATGTACCTATCTTCTTAAGTAGCTGAAGCTCCGGTTTTGAACTATGCGCTCGG
GGTTGGCGAGTGTGTTTTGTGAAGTTTTTTAGGCACCTTTTGAAATGTAATCATTTGGGTCAATATGTAA
TTTTCAGTGTTAGACTTGTAAATTGTCCGCTAAATTCTGGCCGTTTTTGGCTTTTTTGTTAGACAACATG
GGTAAAAAGCCTGAACTCACCGCGACGTCTGTCGAGAAGTTTCTGATCGAAAAGTTCGACAGCGTCTCCG
ACCTGATGCAGCTCTCGGAGGGCGAAGAATCTCGTGCTTTCAGCTTCGATGTAGGAGGGCGTGGATATGT
CCTGCGGGTAAATAGCTGCGCCGATGGTTTCTACAAAGATCGTTATGTTTATCGGCACTTTGCATCCGCC
GCGCTCCCGATTCCGGAAGTGCTTGACATTGGGGAGTTCAGCGAGAGCCTGACCTATTGCATCTCCCGCC
GTGCACAGGGTGTCACGTTGCAAGACCTGCCTGAAACCGAACTGCCCGCTGTTCTGCAGCCGGTCGCGGA
GGCAATGGATGCCATCGCTGCCGCCGATCTTAGCCAGACGAGCGGGTTCGGCCCATTCGGACCGCAAGGA
ATCGGTCAATACACTACATGGCGTGATTTCATATGCGCGATTGCTGATCCCCATGTGTATCACTGGCAAA
CTGTGATGGACGACACCGTCAGTGCGTCCGTCGCGCAGGCTCTCGATGAGCTGATGCTTTGGGCCGAGGA
CTGCCCCGAAGTCCGGCACCTCGTGCACGCGGATTTCGGCTCCAACAATGTCCTGACGGACAATGGCCGC
ATAACAGCGGTCATTGACTGGAGCGAGGCGATGTTCGGGGATTCCCAATACGAGGTCGCCAACATCTTCT
TCTGGAGGCCGTGGTTGGCTTGTATGGAGCAGCAGACGCGCTACTTCGAGCGGAGGCATCCGGAGCTTGC
AGGATCGCCCCGGCTCCGGGCGTATATGCTCCGCATTGGTCTTGACCAACTCTATCAGAGCTTGGTTGAC
GGCAATTTCGATGATGCAGCTTGGGCGCAGGGTCGATGCGACGCAATCGTCCGATCCGGAGCCGGGACTG
TCGGGCGTACACAAATCGCCCGCAGAAGCGCCGCCGTCTGGACCGATGGCTGTGTAGAAGTACTCGCCGA
TAGTGGAAACCGACGCCCCAGCACTCGTCCGAGGGCAAAGGAATAAGCTAGTATGTAAGCCTAGTCTTAG
ATAATAAAATCGCTATCCATCGAAGATGGATGTGTGTTGGTTTTTTGTGTGTGTAACGCTAGGCGCGCCT
GGTGTACCGAGAACGATCCTCTCAGTGCGAGTCTCGACGATCCATATCGTTGCTTGGCAGTCAGCCAGTC
GGAATCCAGCTTGGGACCCAGGAAGTCCAATCGTCAGATATTGTACTCAAGCCTGGTCACGGCAGCGTAC
CGATCTGTTTAAACCTAGATATTGATAGTCTGATCGGTCAACGTATAATCGAGTCCTAGCTTTTGCAAAC
ATCTATCAAGAGACAGGATCAGCAGGAGGCTTTCGCATGAGTATTCAACATTTCCGTGTCGCCCTTATTC
CCTTTTTTGCGGCATTTTGCCTTCCTGTTTTTGCTCACCCAGAAACGCTGGTGAAAGTAAAAGATGCTGA
AGATCAGTTGGGTGCGCGAGTGGGTTACATCGAACTGGATCTCAACAGCGGTAAGATCCTTGAGAGTTTT
CGCCCCGAAGAACGCTTTCCAATGATGAGCACTTTTAAAGTTCTGCTATGTGGCGCGGTATTATCCCGTA
TTGACGCCGGGCAAGAGCAACTCGGTCGCCGCATACACTATTCTCAGAATGACTTGGTTGAGTATTCACC
AGTCACAGAAAAGCATCTTACGGATGGCATGACAGTAAGAGAATTATGCAGTGCTGCCATAACCATGAGT
GATAACACTGCGGCCAACTTACTTCTGACAACGATTGGAGGACCGAAGGAGCTAACCGCTTTTTTGCACA
ACATGGGGGATCATGTAACTCGCCTTGATCGTTGGGAACCGGAGCTGAATGAAGCCATACCAAACGACGA
GCGTGACACCACGATGCCTGTAGCAATGGCAACAACCTTGCGTAAACTATTAACTGGCGAACTACTTACT
CTAGCTTCCCGGCAACAGTTGATAGACTGGATGGAGGCGGATAAAGTTGCAGGACCACTTCTGCGCTCGG
CCCTTCCGGCTGGCTGGTTTATTGCTGATAAATCTGGAGCCGGTGAGCGTGGGTCTCGCGGTATCATTGC
AGCACTGGGGCCAGATGGTAAGCCCTCCCGTATCGTAGTTATCTACACGACGGGGAGTCAGGCAACTATG
GATGAACGAAATAGACAGATCGCTGAGATAGGTGCCTCACTGATTAAGCATTGGTAACCGATTCTAGGTG
CATTGGCGCAGAAAAAAATGCCTGATGCGACGCTGCGCGTCTTATACTCCCACATATGCCAGATTCAGCA
ACGGATACGGCTTCCCCAACTTGCCCACTTCCATACGTGTCCTCCTTACCAGAAATTTATCCTTAAGATC
CCGAATCGTTTAAACTCGACTCTGGCTCTATCGAATCTCCGTCGTTTCGAGCTTACGCGAACAGCCGTGG
CGCTCATTTGCTCGTCGGGCATCGAATCTCGTCAGCTATCGTCAGCTTACCTTTTTGGCAGCGATCGCGG
CTCCCGACATCTTGGACCATTAGCTCCACAGGTATCTTCTTCCCTCTAGTGGTCATAACAGCAGCTTCAG
CTACCTCTCAATTCAAAAAACCCCTCAAGACCCGTTTAGAGGCCCCAAGGGGTTATGCTATCAATCGTTG
CGTTACACACACAAAAAACCAACACACATCCATCTTCGATGGATAGCGATTTTATTATCTAACTGCTGAT
CGAGTGTAGCCAGATCTAGTAATCAATTACGGGGTCATTAGTTCATAGCCCATATATGGAGTTCCG
